Addgene plasmid #84983: JBEI-6833
Purpose: Expression of NudB (E. coli) and PMD (S. cerevisiae) are under control of Trc promoter for isopentenol production.
Depositing lab: Taek Soon Lee. Depositing organization: Lawrence Berkeley National Laboratory. Publication: Metabolic engineering for the high-yield production of isoprenoid-based C(5) alcohols in E. coli. George KW, Thompson MG, Kang A, Baidoo E, Wang G, Chan LJ, Adams PD, Petzold CJ, Keasling JD, Lee TS. Sci Rep. 2015 Jun 8;5:11128. doi: 10.1038/srep11128. PubMed 26052683.
Backbone
  Vector backbone: pTrc99a
  Vector type: Bacterial Expression
Growth in bacteria
  Bacterial resistance: Ampicillin, 100 μg/mL
  Growth temperature: 37°C
  Growth strain: DH5alpha
  Copy number: High Copy
Gene/Insert
  Gene/Insert name: NudB-PMD
  Species: S. cerevisiae (budding yeast)
  Promoter: trc promoter
  Cloning method: Restriction Enzyme; 5′ cloning site unknown (unknown if destroyed); 3′ cloning site unknown (unknown if destroyed)
  Sequencing primers: 5′ M13_pUC_rev; 3′ rrnB-T1-term-Rev
Terms and licenses: Academic/Nonprofit Terms; Industry Terms: Not Available to Industry
How to cite: JBEI-6833 was a gift from Taek Soon Lee (Addgene plasmid # 84983 ; http://n2t.net/addgene:84983 ; RRID:Addgene_84983)
