[The description below was written by a language model from this plasmid's Addgene catalogue record and pLannotate feature annotations shown in this document.]
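Description:
JBEI-6833 is a bacterial expression plasmid built on the pTrc99a backbone for metabolic engineering of E. coli toward isopentenol, a C5 isoprenoid-derived alcohol. It replicates from a ColE1/pMB1-type origin (catalogued as high copy; only a fragment of rop remains, alongside the pBR322 bom region) and is selected with ampicillin through the β-lactamase gene driven by its own promoter. The plasmid also carries lacI under the lacIq promoter, so it supplies its own lac repressor.

The payload is a two-gene operon transcribed from the trc promoter, a strong trp/lacUV5 hybrid, followed by a lac operator that makes expression repressible by LacI and inducible with IPTG or lactose. The first open reading frame is E. coli nudB, a Nudix hydrolase natively involved in folate biosynthesis. The second is the S. cerevisiae diphosphomevalonate decarboxylase gene, annotated as MVD1/ERG19 and called PMD in the catalogue entry. Although the catalogue lists only budding yeast as the insert species, the purpose statement and annotation both show that nudB is of E. coli origin. Transcription ends at the rrnB region of the backbone, comprising the 5S rRNA sequence and the T1 and T2 terminators, downstream of a remnant of the multiple cloning site. The record does not spell out each enzyme's role in the pathway, nor any other pathway genes the host would need, beyond the stated goal of isopentenol production.

Two depositor full sequences are on file, of 5,870 and 5,855 nt. Their feature content is the same, and they differ by a few bases in the spacer between nudB and MVD1 and in the length of the residual cloning site after MVD1. The cloning sites used are not recorded.
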