Features (pLannotate 1.2.2; 17 found; start..end, strand, type, name):
      3..20      +  promoter       tet promoter (fragment): E. coli promoter for tetracycline efflux protein gene
     16..117     -  CDS            yciV (fragment): RNAAM_ECOLI - Also known as trpH From Escherichia coli (strain K12).
    193..222     +  promoter       trc promoter: strong E. coli promoter; hybrid between the trp and lac UV5 promoters
    230..246     +  protein_bind   lac operator: The lac repressor binds to the lac operator to inhibit transcription in E. coli. This inhibition can be relieved by adding lactose or isopropyl-β-D-thiogalactopyranoside (IPTG). lac repressor encoded by lacI
    306..755     +  CDS            nudB: NUDB_ECOLI - Also known as ntpA. Experimental evidence at protein level: Swiss-Prot protein existence level 1. Catalyzes the hydrolysis of dihydroneopterin triphosphate to dihydroneopterin monophosphate and pyrophosphate. Required for efficient folate biosynthesis. Can also hydrolyze nucleoside triphosphates with a preference for dATP. From Escherichia coli (strain K12).
    797..1984    +  CDS            MVD1: MVD1_YEAST - Also known as ERG19, MPD. Experimental evidence at protein level: Swiss-Prot protein existence level 1. From Saccharomyces cerevisiae (strain ATCC 204508 / S288c) (Baker's yeast).
   1988..2005    +  misc_feature   MCS (fragment): pUC18/19 multiple cloning site
   2089..2204    +  ncRNA          5S rRNA: Accession: RF00001 - 5S ribosomal RNA
   2208..2294    +  terminator     rrnB T1 terminator: Escherichia coli rrnB; transcription terminator T1 from the E. coli rrnB gene
   2386..2413    +  terminator     rrnB T2 terminator: transcription terminator T2 from the E. coli rrnB gene
   2433..2524    +  promoter       AmpR promoter: bla
   2525..3385    +  CDS            AmpR: β-lactamase; bla; confers resistance to ampicillin, carbenicillin, and related antibiotics
   3556..4144    +  rep_origin     ori: high-copy-number ColE1/pMB1/pBR322/pUC origin of replication
   4330..4470    -  misc_feature   bom: basis of mobility region from pBR322
   4572..4612    -  CDS            rop (fragment): Rop protein, which maintains plasmids at low copy number; rop
   4656..4733    +  promoter       lacIq promoter: lacI (mutant); In the lacIq allele, a single base change in the promoter boosts expression of the lacI gene about 10-fold.
   4734..5816    +  CDS            lacI: lac repressor; lacI; The lac repressor binds to the lac operator to inhibit transcription in E. coli. This inhibition can be relieved by adding lactose or isopropyl-β-D-thiogalactopyranoside (IPTG).
>Addgene plasmid #84983 | JBEI-6833 | depositor full sequence | sequence record 163506 | Full Sequence
GTTTGACAGCTTATCATCGACTGCACGGTGCACCAATGCTTCTGGCGTCAGGCAGCCATCGGAAGCTGTG
GTATGGCTGTGCAGGTCGTAAATCACTGCATAATTCGTGTCGCTCAAGGCGCACTCCCGTTCTGGATAAT
GTTTTTTGCGCCGACATCATAACGGTTCTGGCAAATATTCTGAAATGAGCTGTTGACAATTAATCATCCG
GCTCGTATAATGTGTGGAATTGTGAGCGGATAACAATTTCACACAGGAAACAGACCATGGGAATTCAAAA
GATCTTTTAAGAAGGAGATATACATATGGAGGATAAAGTGTATAAGCGTCCCGTTTCGATCTTAGTGGTC
ATCTACGCACAAGATACGAAACGGGTGCTGATGTTGCAGCGGCGTGACGATCCCGATTTCTGGCAGTCGG
TAACCGGCAGCGTGGAAGAGGGTGAAACCGCGCCGCAAGCTGCCATGCGCGAAGTAAAGGAAGAGGTCAC
CATTGATGTTGTCGCTGAACAACTGACCTTAATTGACTGTCAGCGCACGGTAGAGTTTGAAATTTTTTCA
CATTTACGTCATCGCTATGCGCCGGGCGTGACGCGTAATACGGAATCATGGTTCTGTCTTGCGCTTCCGC
ACGAGCGGCAGATCGTTTTCACTGAACATCTGGCTTACAAGTGGCTTGATGCGCCTGCTGCGGCGGCGCT
CACTAAGTCCTGGAGCAACCGGCAGGCGATTGAACAGTTTGTAATTAACGCTGCCTGAGGATCCAAACTC
GAGTTCGGATCTAGGAGGATTATGAGATGACCGTTTACACAGCATCCGTTACCGCACCCGTCAACATCGC
AACCCTTAAGTATTGGGGGAAAAGGGACACGAAGTTGAATCTGCCCACCAATTCGTCCATATCAGTGACT
TTATCGCAAGATGACCTCAGAACGTTGACCTCTGCGGCTACTGCACCTGAGTTTGAACGCGACACTTTGT
GGTTAAATGGAGAACCACACAGCATCGACAATGAAAGAACTCAAAATTGTCTGCGCGACCTACGCCAATT
AAGAAAGGAAATGGAATCGAAGGACGCCTCATTGCCCACATTATCTCAATGGAAACTCCACATTGTCTCC
GAAAATAACTTTCCTACAGCAGCTGGTTTAGCTTCCTCCGCTGCTGGCTTTGCTGCATTGGTCTCTGCAA
TTGCTAAGTTATACCAATTACCACAGTCAACTTCAGAAATATCTAGAATAGCAAGAAAGGGGTCTGGTTC
AGCTTGTAGATCGTTGTTTGGCGGATACGTGGCCTGGGAAATGGGAAAAGCTGAAGATGGTCATGATTCC
ATGGCAGTACAAATCGCAGACAGCTCTGACTGGCCTCAGATGAAAGCTTGTGTCCTAGTTGTCAGCGATA
TTAAAAAGGATGTGAGTTCCACTCAGGGTATGCAATTGACCGTGGCAACCTCCGAACTATTTAAAGAAAG
AATTGAACATGTCGTACCAAAGAGATTTGAAGTCATGCGTAAAGCCATTGTTGAAAAAGATTTCGCCACC
TTTGCAAAGGAAACAATGATGGATTCCAACTCTTTCCATGCCACATGTTTGGACTCTTTCCCTCCAATAT
TCTACATGAATGACACTTCCAAGCGTATCATCAGTTGGTGCCACACCATTAATCAGTTTTACGGAGAAAC
AATCGTTGCATACACGTTTGATGCAGGTCCAAATGCTGTGTTGTACTACTTAGCTGAAAATGAGTCGAAA
CTCTTTGCATTTATCTATAAATTGTTTGGCTCTGTTCCTGGATGGGACAAGAAATTTACTACTGAGCAGC
TTGAGGCTTTCAACCATCAATTTGAATCATCTAACTTTACTGCACGTGAATTGGATCTTGAGTTGCAAAA
GGATGTTGCCAGAGTGATTTTAACTCAAGTCGGTTCAGGCCCACAAGAAACAAACGAATCTTTGATTGAC
GCAAAGACTGGTCTACCAAAGGAATAACTGCAGGCATGCAAGCTTGGCTGTTTTGGCGGATGAGAGAAGA
TTTTCAGCCTGATACAGATTAAATCAGAACGCAGAAGCGGTCTGATAAAACAGAATTTGCCTGGCGGCAG
TAGCGCGGTGGTCCCACCTGACCCCATGCCGAACTCAGAAGTGAAACGCCGTAGCGCCGATGGTAGTGTG
GGGTCTCCCCATGCGAGAGTAGGGAACTGCCAGGCATCAAATAAAACGAAAGGCTCAGTCGAAAGACTGG
GCCTTTCGTTTTATCTGTTGTTTGTCGGTGAACGCTCTCCTGAGTAGGACAAATCCGCCGGGAGCGGATT
TGAACGTTGCGAAGCAACGGCCCGGAGGGTGGCGGGCAGGACGCCCGCCATAAACTGCCAGGCATCAAAT
TAAGCAGAAGGCCATCCTGACGGATGGCCTTTTTGCGTTTCTACAAACTCTTTTTGTTTATTTTTCTAAA
TACATTCAAATATGTATCCGCTCATGAGACAATAACCCTGATAAATGCTTCAATAATATTGAAAAAGGAA
GAGTATGAGTATTCAACATTTCCGTGTCGCCCTTATTCCCTTTTTTGCGGCATTTTGCCTTCCTGTTTTT
GCTCACCCAGAAACGCTGGTGAAAGTAAAAGATGCTGAAGATCAGTTGGGTGCACGAGTGGGTTACATCG
AACTGGATCTCAACAGCGGTAAGATCCTTGAGAGTTTTCGCCCCGAAGAACGTTTTCCAATGATGAGCAC
TTTTAAAGTTCTGCTATGTGGCGCGGTATTATCCCGTGTTGACGCCGGGCAAGAGCAACTCGGTCGCCGC
ATACACTATTCTCAGAATGACTTGGTTGAGTACTCACCAGTCACAGAAAAGCATCTTACGGATGGCATGA
CAGTAAGAGAATTATGCAGTGCTGCCATAACCATGAGTGATAACACTGCGGCCAACTTACTTCTGACAAC
GATCGGAGGACCGAAGGAGCTAACCGCTTTTTTGCACAACATGGGGGATCATGTAACTCGCCTTGATCGT
TGGGAACCGGAGCTGAATGAAGCCATACCAAACGACGAGCGTGACACCACGATGCCTACAGCAATGGCAA
CAACGTTGCGCAAACTATTAACTGGCGAACTACTTACTCTAGCTTCCCGGCAACAATTAATAGACTGGAT
GGAGGCGGATAAAGTTGCAGGACCACTTCTGCGCTCGGCCCTTCCGGCTGGCTGGTTTATTGCTGATAAA
TCTGGAGCCGGTGAGCGTGGGTCTCGCGGTATCATTGCAGCACTGGGGCCAGATGGTAAGCCCTCCCGTA
TCGTAGTTATCTACACGACGGGGAGTCAGGCAACTATGGATGAACGAAATAGACAGATCGCTGAGATAGG
TGCCTCACTGATTAAGCATTGGTAACTGTCAGACCAAGTTTACTCATATATACTTTAGATTGATTTAAAA
CTTCATTTTTAATTTAAAAGGATCTAGGTGAAGATCCTTTTTGATAATCTCATGACCAAAATCCCTTAAC
GTGAGTTTTCGTTCCACTGAGCGTCAGACCCCGTAGAAAAGATCAAAGGATCTTCTTGAGATCCTTTTTT
TCTGCGCGTAATCTGCTGCTTGCAAACAAAAAAACCACCGCTACCAGCGGTGGTTTGTTTGCCGGATCAA
GAGCTACCAACTCTTTTTCCGAAGGTAACTGGCTTCAGCAGAGCGCAGATACCAAATACTGTCCTTCTAG
TGTAGCCGTAGTTAGGCCACCACTTCAAGAACTCTGTAGCACCGCCTACATACCTCGCTCTGCTAATCCT
GTTACCAGTGGCTGCTGCCAGTGGCGATAAGTCGTGTCTTACCGGGTTGGACTCAAGACGATAGTTACCG
GATAAGGCGCAGCGGTCGGGCTGAACGGGGGGTTCGTGCACACAGCCCAGCTTGGAGCGAACGACCTACA
CCGAACTGAGATACCTACAGCGTGAGCTATGAGAAAGCGCCACGCTTCCCGAAGGGAGAAAGGCGGACAG
GTATCCGGTAAGCGGCAGGGTCGGAACAGGAGAGCGCACGAGGGAGCTTCCAGGGGGAAACGCCTGGTAT
CTTTATAGTCCTGTCGGGTTTCGCCACCTCTGACTTGAGCGTCGATTTTTGTGATGCTCGTCAGGGGGGC
GGAGCCTATGGAAAAACGCCAGCAACGCGGCCTTTTTACGGTTCCTGGCCTTTTGCTGGCCTTTTGCTCA
CATGTTCTTTCCTGCGTTATCCCCTGATTCTGTGGATAACCGTATTACCGCCTTTGAGTGAGCTGATACC
GCTCGCCGCAGCCGAACGACCGAGCGCAGCGAGTCAGTGAGCGAGGAAGCGGAAGAGCGCCTGATGCGGT
ATTTTCTCCTTACGCATCTGTGCGGTATTTCACACCGCATATGGTGCACTCTCAGTACAATCTGCTCTGA
TGCCGCATAGTTAAGCCAGTATACACTCCGCTATCGCTACGTGACTGGGTCATGGCTGCGCCCCGACACC
CGCCAACACCCGCTGACGCGCCCTGACGGGCTTGTCTGCTCCCGGCATCCGCTTACAGACAAGCTGTGAC
CGTCTCCGGGAGCTGCATGTGTCAGAGGTTTTCACCGTCATCACCGAAACGCGCGAGGCAGCAGATCAAT
TCGCGCGCGAAGGCGAAGCGGCATGCATTTACGTTGACACCATCGAATGGTGCAAAACCTTTCGCGGTAT
GGCATGATAGCGCCCGGAAGAGAGTCAATTCAGGGTGGTGAATGTGAAACCAGTAACGTTATACGATGTC
GCAGAGTATGCCGGTGTCTCTTATCAGACCGTTTCCCGCGTGGTGAACCAGGCCAGCCACGTTTCTGCGA
AAACGCGGGAAAAAGTGGAAGCGGCGATGGCGGAGCTGAATTACATTCCCAACCGCGTGGCACAACAACT
GGCGGGCAAACAGTCGTTGCTGATTGGCGTTGCCACCTCCAGTCTGGCCCTGCACGCGCCGTCGCAAATT
GTCGCGGCGATTAAATCTCGCGCCGATCAACTGGGTGCCAGCGTGGTGGTGTCGATGGTAGAACGAAGCG
GCGTCGAAGCCTGTAAAGCGGCGGTGCACAATCTTCTCGCGCAACGCGTCAGTGGGCTGATCATTAACTA
TCCGCTGGATGACCAGGATGCCATTGCTGTGGAAGCTGCCTGCACTAATGTTCCGGCGTTATTTCTTGAT
GTCTCTGACCAGACACCCATCAACAGTATTATTTTCTCCCATGAAGACGGTACGCGACTGGGCGTGGAGC
ATCTGGTCGCATTGGGTCACCAGCAAATCGCGCTGTTAGCGGGCCCATTAAGTTCTGTCTCGGCGCGTCT
GCGTCTGGCTGGCTGGCATAAATATCTCACTCGCAATCAAATTCAGCCGATAGCGGAACGGGAAGGCGAC
TGGAGTGCCATGTCCGGTTTTCAACAAACCATGCAAATGCTGAATGAGGGCATCGTTCCCACTGCGATGC
TGGTTGCCAACGATCAGATGGCGCTGGGCGCAATGCGCGCCATTACCGAGTCCGGGCTGCGCGTTGGTGC
GGATATCTCGGTAGTGGGATACGACGATACCGAAGACAGCTCATGTTATATCCCGCCGTCAACCACCATC
AAACAGGATTTTCGCCTGCTGGGGCAAACCAGCGTGGACCGCTTGCTGCAACTCTCTCAGGGCCAGGCGG
TGAAGGGCAATCAGCTGTTGCCCGTCTCACTGGTGAAAAGAAAAACCACCCTGGCGCCCAATACGCAAAC
CGCCTCTCCCCGCGCGTTGGCCGATTCATTAATGCAGCTGGCACGACAGGTTTCCCGACTGGAAAGCGGG
CAGTGAGCGCAACGCAATTAATGTGAGTTAGCGCGAATTGATCTG
