Features (pLannotate 1.2.2; 17 found; start..end, strand, type, name):
      3..20      +  promoter       tet promoter (fragment): E. coli promoter for tetracycline efflux protein gene
     16..117     -  CDS            yciV (fragment): RNAAM_ECOLI - Also known as trpH From Escherichia coli (strain K12).
    193..222     +  promoter       trc promoter: strong E. coli promoter; hybrid between the trp and lac UV5 promoters
    230..246     +  protein_bind   lac operator: The lac repressor binds to the lac operator to inhibit transcription in E. coli. This inhibition can be relieved by adding lactose or isopropyl-β-D-thiogalactopyranoside (IPTG). lac repressor encoded by lacI
    306..755     +  CDS            nudB: NUDB_ECOLI - Also known as ntpA. Experimental evidence at protein level: Swiss-Prot protein existence level 1. Catalyzes the hydrolysis of dihydroneopterin triphosphate to dihydroneopterin monophosphate and pyrophosphate. Required for efficient folate biosynthesis. Can also hydrolyze nucleoside triphosphates with a preference for dATP. From Escherichia coli (strain K12).
    785..1972    +  CDS            MVD1: MVD1_YEAST - Also known as ERG19, MPD. Experimental evidence at protein level: Swiss-Prot protein existence level 1. From Saccharomyces cerevisiae (strain ATCC 204508 / S288c) (Baker's yeast).
   1983..2020    +  misc_feature   MCS (fragment): pUC18/19 multiple cloning site
   2104..2219    +  ncRNA          5S rRNA: Accession: RF00001 - 5S ribosomal RNA
   2223..2309    +  terminator     rrnB T1 terminator: Escherichia coli rrnB; transcription terminator T1 from the E. coli rrnB gene
   2401..2428    +  terminator     rrnB T2 terminator: transcription terminator T2 from the E. coli rrnB gene
   2448..2539    +  promoter       AmpR promoter: bla
   2540..3400    +  CDS            AmpR: β-lactamase; bla; confers resistance to ampicillin, carbenicillin, and related antibiotics
   3571..4159    +  rep_origin     ori: high-copy-number ColE1/pMB1/pBR322/pUC origin of replication
   4345..4485    -  misc_feature   bom: basis of mobility region from pBR322
   4587..4627    -  CDS            rop (fragment): Rop protein, which maintains plasmids at low copy number; rop
   4671..4748    +  promoter       lacIq promoter: lacI (mutant); In the lacIq allele, a single base change in the promoter boosts expression of the lacI gene about 10-fold.
   4749..5831    +  CDS            lacI: lac repressor; lacI; The lac repressor binds to the lac operator to inhibit transcription in E. coli. This inhibition can be relieved by adding lactose or isopropyl-β-D-thiogalactopyranoside (IPTG).
>Addgene plasmid #84983 | JBEI-6833 | depositor full sequence | sequence record 167727 | JBEI-6833 sequence 5870 bps
GTTTGACAGCTTATCATCGACTGCACGGTGCACCAATGCTTCTGGCGTCAGGCAGCCATCGGAAGCTGTG
GTATGGCTGTGCAGGTCGTAAATCACTGCATAATTCGTGTCGCTCAAGGCGCACTCCCGTTCTGGATAAT
GTTTTTTGCGCCGACATCATAACGGTTCTGGCAAATATTCTGAAATGAGCTGTTGACAATTAATCATCCG
GCTCGTATAATGTGTGGAATTGTGAGCGGATAACAATTTCACACAGGAAACAGACCATGGGAATTCAAAA
GATCTTTTAAGAAGGAGATATACATATGGAGGATAAAGTGTATAAGCGTCCCGTTTCGATCTTAGTGGTC
ATCTACGCACAAGATACGAAACGGGTGCTGATGTTGCAGCGGCGTGACGATCCCGATTTCTGGCAGTCGG
TAACCGGCAGCGTGGAAGAGGGTGAAACCGCGCCGCAAGCTGCCATGCGCGAAGTAAAGGAAGAGGTCAC
CATTGATGTTGTCGCTGAACAACTGACCTTAATTGACTGTCAGCGCACGGTAGAGTTTGAAATTTTTTCA
CATTTACGTCATCGCTATGCGCCGGGCGTGACGCGTAATACGGAATCATGGTTCTGTCTTGCGCTTCCGC
ACGAGCGGCAGATCGTTTTCACTGAACATCTGGCTTACAAGTGGCTTGATGCGCCTGCTGCGGCGGCGCT
CACTAAGTCCTGGAGCAACCGGCAGGCGATTGAACAGTTTGTAATTAACGCTGCCTGAGAATTCGGATCT
AGGAGGATTATGAGATGACCGTTTACACAGCATCCGTTACCGCACCCGTCAACATCGCAACCCTTAAGTA
TTGGGGGAAAAGGGACACGAAGTTGAATCTGCCCACCAATTCGTCCATATCAGTGACTTTATCGCAAGAT
GACCTCAGAACGTTGACCTCTGCGGCTACTGCACCTGAGTTTGAACGCGACACTTTGTGGTTAAATGGAG
AACCACACAGCATCGACAATGAAAGAACTCAAAATTGTCTGCGCGACCTACGCCAATTAAGAAAGGAAAT
GGAATCGAAGGACGCCTCATTGCCCACATTATCTCAATGGAAACTCCACATTGTCTCCGAAAATAACTTT
CCTACAGCAGCTGGTTTAGCTTCCTCCGCTGCTGGCTTTGCTGCATTGGTCTCTGCAATTGCTAAGTTAT
ACCAATTACCACAGTCAACTTCAGAAATATCTAGAATAGCAAGAAAGGGGTCTGGTTCAGCTTGTAGATC
GTTGTTTGGCGGATACGTGGCCTGGGAAATGGGAAAAGCTGAAGATGGTCATGATTCCATGGCAGTACAA
ATCGCAGACAGCTCTGACTGGCCTCAGATGAAAGCTTGTGTCCTAGTTGTCAGCGATATTAAAAAGGATG
TGAGTTCCACTCAGGGTATGCAATTGACCGTGGCAACCTCCGAACTATTTAAAGAAAGAATTGAACATGT
CGTACCAAAGAGATTTGAAGTCATGCGTAAAGCCATTGTTGAAAAAGATTTCGCCACCTTTGCAAAGGAA
ACAATGATGGATTCCAACTCTTTCCATGCCACATGTTTGGACTCTTTCCCTCCAATATTCTACATGAATG
ACACTTCCAAGCGTATCATCAGTTGGTGCCACACCATTAATCAGTTTTACGGAGAAACAATCGTTGCATA
CACGTTTGATGCAGGTCCAAATGCTGTGTTGTACTACTTAGCTGAAAATGAGTCGAAACTCTTTGCATTT
ATCTATAAATTGTTTGGCTCTGTTCCTGGATGGGACAAGAAATTTACTACTGAGCAGCTTGAGGCTTTCA
ACCATCAATTTGAATCATCTAACTTTACTGCACGTGAATTGGATCTTGAGTTGCAAAAGGATGTTGCCAG
AGTGATTTTAACTCAAGTCGGTTCAGGCCCACAAGAAACAAACGAATCTTTGATTGACGCAAAGACTGGT
CTACCAAAGGAATAACCCGGGAGGGGATCCTCTAGAGTCGACCTGCAGGCATGCAAGCTTGGCTGTTTTG
GCGGATGAGAGAAGATTTTCAGCCTGATACAGATTAAATCAGAACGCAGAAGCGGTCTGATAAAACAGAA
TTTGCCTGGCGGCAGTAGCGCGGTGGTCCCACCTGACCCCATGCCGAACTCAGAAGTGAAACGCCGTAGC
GCCGATGGTAGTGTGGGGTCTCCCCATGCGAGAGTAGGGAACTGCCAGGCATCAAATAAAACGAAAGGCT
CAGTCGAAAGACTGGGCCTTTCGTTTTATCTGTTGTTTGTCGGTGAACGCTCTCCTGAGTAGGACAAATC
CGCCGGGAGCGGATTTGAACGTTGCGAAGCAACGGCCCGGAGGGTGGCGGGCAGGACGCCCGCCATAAAC
TGCCAGGCATCAAATTAAGCAGAAGGCCATCCTGACGGATGGCCTTTTTGCGTTTCTACAAACTCTTTTT
GTTTATTTTTCTAAATACATTCAAATATGTATCCGCTCATGAGACAATAACCCTGATAAATGCTTCAATA
ATATTGAAAAAGGAAGAGTATGAGTATTCAACATTTCCGTGTCGCCCTTATTCCCTTTTTTGCGGCATTT
TGCCTTCCTGTTTTTGCTCACCCAGAAACGCTGGTGAAAGTAAAAGATGCTGAAGATCAGTTGGGTGCAC
GAGTGGGTTACATCGAACTGGATCTCAACAGCGGTAAGATCCTTGAGAGTTTTCGCCCCGAAGAACGTTT
TCCAATGATGAGCACTTTTAAAGTTCTGCTATGTGGCGCGGTATTATCCCGTGTTGACGCCGGGCAAGAG
CAACTCGGTCGCCGCATACACTATTCTCAGAATGACTTGGTTGAGTACTCACCAGTCACAGAAAAGCATC
TTACGGATGGCATGACAGTAAGAGAATTATGCAGTGCTGCCATAACCATGAGTGATAACACTGCGGCCAA
CTTACTTCTGACAACGATCGGAGGACCGAAGGAGCTAACCGCTTTTTTGCACAACATGGGGGATCATGTA
ACTCGCCTTGATCGTTGGGAACCGGAGCTGAATGAAGCCATACCAAACGACGAGCGTGACACCACGATGC
CTACAGCAATGGCAACAACGTTGCGCAAACTATTAACTGGCGAACTACTTACTCTAGCTTCCCGGCAACA
ATTAATAGACTGGATGGAGGCGGATAAAGTTGCAGGACCACTTCTGCGCTCGGCCCTTCCGGCTGGCTGG
TTTATTGCTGATAAATCTGGAGCCGGTGAGCGTGGGTCTCGCGGTATCATTGCAGCACTGGGGCCAGATG
GTAAGCCCTCCCGTATCGTAGTTATCTACACGACGGGGAGTCAGGCAACTATGGATGAACGAAATAGACA
GATCGCTGAGATAGGTGCCTCACTGATTAAGCATTGGTAACTGTCAGACCAAGTTTACTCATATATACTT
TAGATTGATTTAAAACTTCATTTTTAATTTAAAAGGATCTAGGTGAAGATCCTTTTTGATAATCTCATGA
CCAAAATCCCTTAACGTGAGTTTTCGTTCCACTGAGCGTCAGACCCCGTAGAAAAGATCAAAGGATCTTC
TTGAGATCCTTTTTTTCTGCGCGTAATCTGCTGCTTGCAAACAAAAAAACCACCGCTACCAGCGGTGGTT
TGTTTGCCGGATCAAGAGCTACCAACTCTTTTTCCGAAGGTAACTGGCTTCAGCAGAGCGCAGATACCAA
ATACTGTCCTTCTAGTGTAGCCGTAGTTAGGCCACCACTTCAAGAACTCTGTAGCACCGCCTACATACCT
CGCTCTGCTAATCCTGTTACCAGTGGCTGCTGCCAGTGGCGATAAGTCGTGTCTTACCGGGTTGGACTCA
AGACGATAGTTACCGGATAAGGCGCAGCGGTCGGGCTGAACGGGGGGTTCGTGCACACAGCCCAGCTTGG
AGCGAACGACCTACACCGAACTGAGATACCTACAGCGTGAGCTATGAGAAAGCGCCACGCTTCCCGAAGG
GAGAAAGGCGGACAGGTATCCGGTAAGCGGCAGGGTCGGAACAGGAGAGCGCACGAGGGAGCTTCCAGGG
GGAAACGCCTGGTATCTTTATAGTCCTGTCGGGTTTCGCCACCTCTGACTTGAGCGTCGATTTTTGTGAT
GCTCGTCAGGGGGGCGGAGCCTATGGAAAAACGCCAGCAACGCGGCCTTTTTACGGTTCCTGGCCTTTTG
CTGGCCTTTTGCTCACATGTTCTTTCCTGCGTTATCCCCTGATTCTGTGGATAACCGTATTACCGCCTTT
GAGTGAGCTGATACCGCTCGCCGCAGCCGAACGACCGAGCGCAGCGAGTCAGTGAGCGAGGAAGCGGAAG
AGCGCCTGATGCGGTATTTTCTCCTTACGCATCTGTGCGGTATTTCACACCGCATATGGTGCACTCTCAG
TACAATCTGCTCTGATGCCGCATAGTTAAGCCAGTATACACTCCGCTATCGCTACGTGACTGGGTCATGG
CTGCGCCCCGACACCCGCCAACACCCGCTGACGCGCCCTGACGGGCTTGTCTGCTCCCGGCATCCGCTTA
CAGACAAGCTGTGACCGTCTCCGGGAGCTGCATGTGTCAGAGGTTTTCACCGTCATCACCGAAACGCGCG
AGGCAGCAGATCAATTCGCGCGCGAAGGCGAAGCGGCATGCATTTACGTTGACACCATCGAATGGTGCAA
AACCTTTCGCGGTATGGCATGATAGCGCCCGGAAGAGAGTCAATTCAGGGTGGTGAATGTGAAACCAGTA
ACGTTATACGATGTCGCAGAGTATGCCGGTGTCTCTTATCAGACCGTTTCCCGCGTGGTGAACCAGGCCA
GCCACGTTTCTGCGAAAACGCGGGAAAAAGTGGAAGCGGCGATGGCGGAGCTGAATTACATTCCCAACCG
CGTGGCACAACAACTGGCGGGCAAACAGTCGTTGCTGATTGGCGTTGCCACCTCCAGTCTGGCCCTGCAC
GCGCCGTCGCAAATTGTCGCGGCGATTAAATCTCGCGCCGATCAACTGGGTGCCAGCGTGGTGGTGTCGA
TGGTAGAACGAAGCGGCGTCGAAGCCTGTAAAGCGGCGGTGCACAATCTTCTCGCGCAACGCGTCAGTGG
GCTGATCATTAACTATCCGCTGGATGACCAGGATGCCATTGCTGTGGAAGCTGCCTGCACTAATGTTCCG
GCGTTATTTCTTGATGTCTCTGACCAGACACCCATCAACAGTATTATTTTCTCCCATGAAGACGGTACGC
GACTGGGCGTGGAGCATCTGGTCGCATTGGGTCACCAGCAAATCGCGCTGTTAGCGGGCCCATTAAGTTC
TGTCTCGGCGCGTCTGCGTCTGGCTGGCTGGCATAAATATCTCACTCGCAATCAAATTCAGCCGATAGCG
GAACGGGAAGGCGACTGGAGTGCCATGTCCGGTTTTCAACAAACCATGCAAATGCTGAATGAGGGCATCG
TTCCCACTGCGATGCTGGTTGCCAACGATCAGATGGCGCTGGGCGCAATGCGCGCCATTACCGAGTCCGG
GCTGCGCGTTGGTGCGGATATCTCGGTAGTGGGATACGACGATACCGAAGACAGCTCATGTTATATCCCG
CCGTCAACCACCATCAAACAGGATTTTCGCCTGCTGGGGCAAACCAGCGTGGACCGCTTGCTGCAACTCT
CTCAGGGCCAGGCGGTGAAGGGCAATCAGCTGTTGCCCGTCTCACTGGTGAAAAGAAAAACCACCCTGGC
GCCCAATACGCAAACCGCCTCTCCCCGCGCGTTGGCCGATTCATTAATGCAGCTGGCACGACAGGTTTCC
CGACTGGAAAGCGGGCAGTGAGCGCAACGCAATTAATGTGAGTTAGCGCGAATTGATCTG
