>Addgene plasmid #84983 | JBEI-6833 | addgene partial sequence | sequence record 167722 | M13pUC-Rev 5'-AGCGGATAACAATTTCACACAGG-3'
GTATAAGCGTCCCGTTTCGATCTTAGTGGTCATCTACGCACAAGATACGAAACGGGTGCTGATGTTGCAG
CGGCGTGACGATCCCGATTTCTGGCAGTCGGTAACCGGCAGCGTGGAAGAGGGTGAAACCGCGCCGCAAG
CTGCCATGCGCGAAGTAAAGGAAGAGGTCACCATTGATGTTGTCGCTGAACAACTGACCTTAATTGACTG
TCAGCGCACGGTAGAGTTTGAAATTTTTTCACATTTACGTCATCGCTATGCGCCGGGCGTGACGCGTAAT
ACGGAATCATGGTTCTGTCTTGCGCTTCCGCACGAGCGGCAGATCGTTTTCACTGAACATCTGGCTTACA
AGTGGCTTGATGCGCCTGCTGCGGCGGCGCTCACTAAGTCCTGGAGCAACCGGCAGGCGATTGAACAGTT
TGTAATTAACGCTGCCTGAGAATTCGGATCTAGGAGGATTATGAGATGACCGTTTACACAGCATCCGTTA
CCGCACCCGTCAACATCGCAACCCTTAAGTATTGGGGGAAAAGGGACACGAAGTTGAATCTGCCCACCAA
TTCGTCCATATCAGTGACTTTATCGCAAGATGACCTCAGAACGTTGACCTCTGCGGCTACTGCACCTGAG
TTTGAACGCGACACTTTGTGGTTAAATGGAGAACCACACAGCATCGACAATGAAAGAACTCAAAATTGTC
TGCGCGACCTACGCCAATTAAGAAAGGAAATGGAATCGAAGGACGCCTCATTGCCCACATTATCTCAATG
GAAACTCCACATTGTCTCCGAAAATAACTTTCCTACAGCAGCTGGTTTAGCTTCCTCCGCTGCTGGCTTT
GCTGCATTGGTCTCTGCAATTGCTAAGTTATACCAATTACCACAGTCAACTTCAGAAATATCTAGAATAG
CAAGAAAGGGGTCTGGTTCAGCTTGTAGATCGTTGTTTGGCGGATACGTGGCCTGGGAAATGGGAAAAGC
TGAAGATGGTCATGATTCCATGG
