>Addgene plasmid #84983 | JBEI-6833 | addgene partial sequence | sequence record 167725 | pBAD-R 5'-GATTTAATCTGTATCAGG-3'
GCCAAGCTTGCATGCCTGCAGGTCGACTCTAGAGGATCCCCTCCCGGGTTATTCCTTTGGTAGACCAGTC
TTTGCGTCAATCAAAGATTCGTTTGTTTCTTGTGGGCCTGAACCGACTTGAGTTAAAATCACTCTGGCAA
CATCCTTTTGCAACTCAAGATCCAATTCACGTGCAGTAAAGTTAGATGATTCAAATTGATGGTTGAAAGC
CTCAAGCTGCTCAGTAGTAAATTTCTTGTCCCATCCAGGAACAGAGCCAAACAATTTATAGATAAATGCA
AAGAGTTTCGACTCATTTTCAGCTAAGTAGTACAACACAGCATTTGGACCTGCATCAAACGTGTATGCAA
CGATTGTTTCTCCGTAAAACTGATTAATGGTGTGGCACCAACTGATGATACGCTTGGAAGTGTCATTCAT
GTAGAATATTGGAGGGAAAGAGTCCAAACATGTGGCATGGAAAGAGTTGGAATCCATCATTGTTTCCTTT
GCAAAGGTGGCGAAATCTTTTTCAACAATGGCTTTACGCATGACTTCAAATCTCTTTGGTACGACATGTT
CAATTCTTTCTTTAAATAGTTCGGAGGTTGCCACGGTCAATTGCATACCCTGAGTGGAACTCACATCCTT
TTTAATATCGCTGACAACTAGGACACAAGCTTTCATCTGAGGCCAGTCAGAGCTGTCTGCGATTTGTACT
GCCATGGAATCATGACCATCTTCAGCTTTTCCCATTTCCCAGGCCACGTATCCGCCAAACAACGATCTAC
AAGCTGAACCAGACCCCTTTCTTGCTATTCTAGATATTTCTGAAGTTGACTGTGGTAATTGGTATAACTT
AGCAATTGCAGAGACCAATGCAGCAAAGCCAGCAGCGGAGGAAGCTAAACCAGCTGCTGTAGGAAAGTTA
TTTTCGGAGACAATGTGGAGTTTCCATTGAGATAATGTGGGCAATGAGGCGTCCTTCGATTCCATTTCCT
TTCTTAATTGG
